>Addgene plasmid #112166 | pAAV.CAG-FLEX.iGABASnFR | depositor full sequence | sequence record 211211 | pAAV.CAG-FLEX.iGABASnFR sequence 7028 bps
AGCGCCCAATACGCAAACCGCCTCTCCCCGCGCGTTGGCCGATTCATTAATGCAGCTGCGCGCTCGCTCG
CTCACTGAGGCCGCCCGGGCAAAGCCCGGGCGTCGGGCGACCTTTGGTCGCCCGGCCTCAGTGAGCGAGC
GAGCGCGCAGAGAGGGAGTGGCCAACTCCATCACTAGGGGTTCCTTGTAGTTAATGATTAACCCGCCATG
CTACTTATCTACGTAGCCATGCTCTAGGAAGATCCTTATCGATTTTACCACATTTGTAGAGGTTTTACTT
GCTTTAAAAAACCTCCCACATCTCCCCCTGAACCTGAAACATAAAATGAATGCAATTGTTGTTGTTAACT
TGTTTATTGCAGCTTATAATGGTTACAAATAAAGCAATAGCATCACAAATTTCACAAATAAAGCATTTTT
TTCACTGCATTCTAGTTGTGGTTTGTCCAAACTCATCAATGTATCTTATCATGTCTGCTCGAAGCGGCCG
CCCGGGTCGACGGTATCGATGCGGGGAGGCGGCCCAAAGGGAGATCCGACTCGTCTGAGGGCGAAGGCGA
AGACGCGGAAGAGGCCGCAGAGCCGGCAGCAGGCCGCGGGAAGGAAGGTCCGCTGGATTGAGGGCCGAAG
GGACGTAGCAGAAGGACGTCCCGCGCAGAATCCAGGTGGCAACACAGGCGAGCAGCCAAGGAAAGGACGA
TGATTTCCCCGACAACACCACGGAATTGTCAGTGCCCAACAGCCGAGCCCCTGTCCAGCAGCGGGCAAGG
CAGGCGGCGATGAGTTCCGCCGTGGCAATAGGGAGGGGGAAAGCGAAAGTCCCGGAAAGGAGCTGACAGG
TGGTGGCAATGCCCCAACCAGTGGGGGTTGCGTCAGCAAACACAGTGCACACCACGCCACGTTGCCTGAC
AACGGGCCACAACTCCTCATAAAGAGACAGCAACCAGGATTTATACAAGGAGGAGAAAATGAAAGCCATA
CGGGAAGCAATAGCATGATACAAAGGCATTAAAGCAGCGTATCCACATAGCGTAAAAGGAGCAACATAGT
TAAGAATACCAGTCAATCTTTCACAAATTTTGTAATCCAGAGGTTGATTATCGATAAGCTTCTCGAGTGG
ATCATTTGCAGAATTGGCCCTTTTCAGTGTTTCGAACCTCTTCGAGGGACATAACTTCGTATAATGTATG
CTATACGAAGTTATGGGTCGATGGTGAGATTTGGACTAGAGGGTCGATGGTGATGCTTGGATCAAAATAG
GAAGAATCCCAATGATAACTTCGTATAAAGTATCCTATACGAAGTTATACTAGTGGTACCACCGGTGATA
TCGCCACCATGGAGACAGACACACTCCTGCTATGGGTACTGCTGCTCTGGGTTCCAGGTTCCACTGGTGA
CAGATCTGAAAGCATCAATTTCGTGAGCTGGGGCGGTAGCACCCAGGATGCGCAGAAGCAGGCCTGGGCC
GACCCGTTCAGCAAGGCCAGCGGCATTACCGTGGTCCAGGATGGGCCCACCGACTACGGCAAACTCAAGG
CCATGGTCGAAAGCGGCAACGTGCAGTGGGACGTGGTGGATGTAGAGGCCGACTTCGCCTTGCGCGCCGC
CGCCGAAGGCCTGCTCGAACCCCTGGATTTCTCGGTGATCCAGCGCGACAAGATCGACCCGCGCTTCGTC
TCCGACCATGGCGTGGGCTCGTTCCTGTTCTCTTTCGTGCTCGGCTACAACGAAGGCAAGCTCGGAGCCA
GCAAGCCCCAGGACTGGACCGCGCTGTTCGACACCAAGACCTACCCCGGCAAACGCGCCCTCTACAAATG
GCCGAGCCCTGGCGTGCTCGAACTGGCCCTGCTCGCCGACGGCGTACCGGCCGACAAGCTCTACCCGCTG
GACCTGGACCGCGCCTTCAAGAAACTCGACACCATCAAGAAAGACATCGTCTGGTGGGGCGGCGGTGCAC
AGTCGCAGCAGCTGCTGGCCTCCGGCGAAGTCAGCATGGGCCAGTTCTGGAACGGTCGCATCCACGCCCT
GCAAGAAGACGGCGCGCCAGTGGGCGTGAGCTGGAAGCAGAACCTGGTGATGGCCGACATCCTCGTCGTG
CCTAAAGGCACGAAGAACAAAGCCGCCGCGATGAAGTTCCTGGCCAGTGCCAGCAGCGCCAAAGGCCAGG
ACGACTTTTCCGCCCTGACCGCCTATGCTCCAGTGAACATCGACAGTGTGCAGCGCCTCGACCTTGCGCA
GGTCCGGATCACCGCCGACAAGCAGAAGAACGGCATCATGGCGAACTTCAAGATCCGCCACAACGTGGAG
GACGGCAGCGTGCAGCTCGCCGACCACTACCAGCAGAACACCCCCATCGGCGACGGCCCCGTGCTGCTGC
CCGACAACCACTACCTGAGCACCCAGTCCGTGCTGAGCAAAGACCCCAACGAGAAGCGCGATCACATGGT
CCTGCTGGAGTTCGTGACCGCCGCCGGGATCACTCTCGGCATGGACGAGCTGTACAAGGGCGGTACCGGA
GGGAGCATGAGCAAGGGCGAGGAGCTGTTCACCGGGGTGGTGCCCATCCTGGTCGAGCTGGACGGCGACG
TAAACGGCCACAAGTTCAGCGTGCGCGGCGAGGGCGAGGGCGATGCCACCAACGGCAAGCTGACCCTGAA
GTTCATCTGCACCACCGGCAAGCTGCCCGTGCCCTGGCCCACCCTCGTGACCACCCTGACCTACGGCGTG
CAGTGCTTCAGCCGCTACCCCGACCACATGAAGCAGCACGACTTCTTCAAGTCCGCCATGCCCGAAGGCT
ACGTCCAGGAGCGCACCATCAGCTTCAAGGACGACGGCACCTACAAGACCCGCGCCGAGGTGAAGTTCGA
GGGCGACACCCTGGTGAACCGCATCGAGCTGAAGGGCATCGACTTCAAGGAGGACGGCAACATCCTGGGG
CACAAGCTGGAGTACAACTGGAACGCCAACCTGGCACCGAACCTGCCGACCGCCTACGTCAAGGATCAGA
TCACCCTCGATTTCGCCTACTGGGCCAAGAACGGTCCGGCCATTGCGACACGGTGGAATGAATGGCTAGT
CAAACTGCAGGTCGACGAACAAAAACTCATCTCAGAAGAGGATCTGAATGCTGTGGGCCAGGACACGCAG
GAGGTCATCGTGGTGCCACACTCCTTGCCCTTTAAGGTGGTGGTGATCTCAGCCATCCTGGCCCTGGTGG
TGCTCACCATCATCTCCCTTATCATCCTCATCATGCTTTGGCAGAAGAAGCCACGTTAGGATATCGGATC
CGCTAGCACTAGTATAACTTCGTATAGCATACATTATACGAAGTTATGGGTCGATGGTGATGCTTGGCAA
TTCGGGTCGATGGTGAAGCATTGGTCTTCCTATTTTGATATAACTTCGTATAGGATACTTTATACGAAGT
TATGGGGATCCAATTCTTTGCCAAAATGATGAGACAGCACAATAACCAGCACGTTGCCCAGGAGCTGTAG
GAAAAAGAAGAAGGCATGAACATGGTTAGCAGAGGCTCTAGAGCCGCCGGTCACACGCCAGAAGCCGAAC
CCCGCCCTGCCCCGTCCCCCCCGAAGGCAGCCGTCCCCCCGCGGACAGCCCCGAGCCGCTCCCCCCGCAC
AAAGGGCCCTCCCGGAGCCCCTCAAGGCTTTCACGCAGCCACAGAAAAGAAACAAGCCGTCATTAAACCA
AGCGCTAATTACAGCCCGGAGGAGAAGGGCCGTCCCGCCCGCTCACCTGTGGGAGTAACGCGGTCAGTCA
GAGCCGGGGCGGGCGGCGCGAGGCGGCGGCGGAGCGGGGCACGGGGCGAAGGCAGCGTCGCAGCGACTCC
CGCCCGCCGCGCGCTTCGCTTTTTATAGGGCCGCCGCCGCCGCCGCCTCGCCATAAAAGGAAACTTTCGG
AGCGCGCCGCTCTGATTGGCTGCCGCCGCACCTCTCCGCCTCGCCCCGCCCCGCCCCTCGCCCCGCCCCG
CCCCGCCTGGCGCGCGCCCCCCCCCCCCCCCCGCCCCCATCGCTGCACAAAATAATTAAAAAATAAATAA
ATACAAAATTGGGGGTGGGGAGGGGGGGGAGATGGGGAGAGTGAAGCAGAACGTGGGGCTCACCTCGACC
ATGGTAATAGCGATGACTAATACGTAGATGTACTGCCAAGTAGGAAAGTCCCATAAGGTCATGTACTGGG
CATAATGCCAGGCGGGCCATTTACCGTCATTGACGTCAATAGGGGGCGTACTTGGCATATGATACACTTG
ATGTACTGCCAAGTGGGCAGTTTACCGTAAATACTCCACCCATTGACGTCAATGGAAAGTCCCTATTGGC
GTTACTATGGGAACATACGTCATTATTGACGTCAATGGTACGATCTTCCTAGAGCATGGCTACGTAGATA
AGTAGCATGGCGGGTTAATCATTAACTACAAGGAACCCCTAGTGATGGAGTTGGCCACTCCCTCTCTGCG
CGCTCGCTCGCTCACTGAGGCCGGGCGACCAAAGGTCGCCCGACGCCCGGGCTTTGCCCGGGCGGCCTCA
GTGAGCGAGCGAGCGCGCAGCTGGCGTAATAGCGAAGAGGCCCGCACCGATCGCCCTTCCCAACAGTTGC
GCAGCCTGAATGGCGAATGGG
[124 nt withheld, positions 4642-4765]
C
[91 nt withheld, positions 4767-4857]
A
[49 nt withheld, positions 4859-4907]
CCTTTGACGTTGGAGTCCACGTTCTTT
[37 nt withheld, positions 4935-4971]
ACCCTATCTCGGTCTATTCTTTTGATTTATAAGGGATTTTGCCGATTTCGGCCTATTGGTTAAAAAATGA
GCTGATTTAACAAAAATTTAACGCGAATTTTAACAAAATATTAACGCTTACAATTTAGGTGGCACTTTTC
GGGGAAATGTGCGCGGAACCCCTATTTGTTTATTTTTCTAAATACATTCAAATATGTATCCGCTCATGAG
ACAATAACCCTGATAAATGCTTCAATAATATTGAAAAAGGAAGAGTATGAGTATTCAACATTTCCGTGTC
GCCCTTATTCCCTTTTTTGCGGCATTTTGCCTTCCTGTTTTTGCTCACCCAGAAACGCTGGTGAAAGTAA
AAGATGCTGAAGATCAGTTGGGTGCACGAGTGGGTTACATCGAACTGGATCTCAACAGCGGTAAGATCCT
TGAGAGTTTTCGCCCCGAAGAACGTTTTCCAATGATGAGCACTTTTAAAGTTCTGCTATGTGGCGCGGTA
TTATCCCGTATTGACGCCGGGCAAGAGCAACTCGGTCGCCGCATACACTATTCTCAGAATGACTTGGTTG
AGTACTCACCAGTCACAGAAAAGCATCTTACGGATGGCATGACAGTAAGAGAATTATGCAGTGCTGCCAT
AACCATGAGTGATAACACTGCGGCCAACTTACTTCTGACAACGATCGGAGGACCGAAGGAGCTAACCGCT
TTTTTGCACAACATGGGGGATCATGTAACTCGCCTTGATCGTTGGGAACCGGAGCTGAATGAAGCCATAC
CAAACGACGAGCGTGACACCACGATGCCTGTAGCAATGGCAACAACGTTGCGCAAACTATTAACTGGCGA
ACTACTTACTCTAGCTTCCCGGCAACAATTAATAGACTGGATGGAGGCGGATAAAGTTGCAGGACCACTT
CTGCGCTCGGCCCTTCCGGCTGGCTGGTTTATTGCTGATAAATCTGGAGCCGGTGAGCGTGGGTCTCGCG
GTATCATTGCAGCACTGGGGCCAGATGGTAAGCCCTCCCGTATCGTAGTTATCTACACGACGGGGAGTCA
GGCAACTATGGATGAACGAAATAGACAGATCGCTGAGATAGGTGCCTCACTGATTAAGCATTGGTAACTG
TCAGACCAAGTTTACTCATATATACTTTAGATTGATTTAAAACTTCATTTTTAATTTAAAAGGATCTAGG
TGAAGATCCTTTTTGATAATCTCATGACCAAAATCCCTTAACGTGAGTTTTCGTTCCACTGAGCGTCAGA
CCCCGTAGAAAAGATCAAAGGATCTTCTTGAGATCCTTTTTTTCTGCGCGTAATCTGCTGCTTGCAAACA
AAAAAACCACCGCTACCAGCGGTGGTTTGTTTGCCGGATCAAGAGCTACCAACTCTTTTTCCGAAGGTAA
CTGGCTTCAGCAGAGCGCAGATACCAAATACTGTTCTTCTAGTGTAGCCGTAGTTAGGCCACCACTTCAA
GAACTCTGTAGCACCGCCTACATACCTCGCTCTGCTAATCCTGTTACCAGTGGCTGCTGCCAGTGGCGAT
AAGTCGTGTCTTACCGGGTTGGACTCAAGACGATAGTTACCGGATAAGGCGCAGCGGTCGGGCTGAACGG
GGGGTTCGTGCACACAGCCCAGCTTGGAGCGAACGACCTACACCGAACTGAGATACCTACAGCGTGAGCT
ATGAGAAAGCGCCACGCTTCCCGAAGGGAGAAAGGCGGACAGGTATCCGGTAAGCGGCAGGGTCGGAACA
GGAGAGCGCACGAGGGAGCTTCCAGGGGGAAACGCCTGGTATCTTTATAGTCCTGTCGGGTTTCGCCACC
TCTGACTTGAGCGTCGATTTTTGTGATGCTCGTCAGGGGGGCGGAGCCTATGGAAAAACGCCAGCAACGC
GGCCTTTTTACGGTTCCTGGCCTTTTGCTGGCCTTTTGCTCACATGTTCTTTCCTGCGTTATCCCCTGAT
TCTGTGGATAACCGTATTACCGCCTTTGAGTGAGCTGATACCGCTCGCCGCAGCCGAACGACCGAGCGCA
GCGAGTCAGTGAGCGAGGAAGCGGAAG
Features (pLannotate 1.2.2; 23 found; start..end, strand, type, name):
      2..58      +  CDS            lacI (fragment): lac repressor; lacI; The lac repressor binds to the lac operator to inhibit transcription in E. coli. This inhibition can be relieved by adding lactose or isopropyl-β-D-thiogalactopyranoside (IPTG).
     52..185     -  repeat_region  AAV2 ITR: inverted terminal repeat of adeno-associated virus serotype 2 inverted
    256..324     +  CDS            large T antigen (fragment): large T antigen from SV40 (simian virus 40)
    347..468     +  polyA_signal   SV40 poly(A) signal: SV40 polyadenylation signal
    511..1099    -  misc_feature   WPRE: woodchuck hepatitis virus posttranscriptional regulatory element
   1171..1204    -  protein_bind   loxP: Cre-mediated recombination occurs in the 8-bp core sequence (GCATACAT). Cre recombinase
   1275..1308    -  protein_bind   lox2272: Cre-mediated recombination occurs in the 8-bp core sequence (GGATACTT). lox2272 sites are compatible with each other, but incompatible with loxP or loxN sites (Lee and Saito, 1988). Cre recombinase
   1339..1401    +  sig_peptide    Igκ leader: leader sequence from mouse immunoglobulin κ light chain
   2233..2958    +  CDS            cEGFP: cEGFP is a basic (constitutively fluorescent) green fluorescent protein published in 2008, derived from Aequorea victoria.
   3130..3276    +  CDS            PDGFRβ TM domain: transmembrane domain from platelet derived growth factor receptor beta
   3304..3337    +  protein_bind   loxP: Cre-mediated recombination occurs in the 8-bp core sequence (GCATACAT). Cre recombinase
   3400..3433    +  protein_bind   lox2272: Cre-mediated recombination occurs in the 8-bp core sequence (GGATACTT). lox2272 sites are compatible with each other, but incompatible with loxP or loxN sites (Lee and Saito, 1988). Cre recombinase
   3432..3497    -  CDS            HBB (fragment): HBB_LEPEU - Experimental evidence at protein level: Swiss-Prot protein existence level 1. Involved in oxygen transport from the lung to the various peripheral tissues. From Lepus europaeus (European hare).
   3495..3625    -  intron         chimeric intron (fragment): chimera between introns from chicken β-actin and rabbit β-globin
   3714..3850    -  intron         hybrid intron (fragment): hybrid between chicken β-actin (CBA) and minute virus of mice (MMV) introns (Gray et al., 2011)
   3851..4128    -  promoter       chicken β-actin promoter: No description available
   4130..4378    -  enhancer       CMV enhancer (fragment): human cytomegalovirus immediate early enhancer
   4441..4573    +  repeat_region  AAV2 ITR (fragment): inverted terminal repeat of adeno-associated virus serotype 2 inverted
   4568..4637    +  CDS            lacZα (fragment): LacZα fragment of β-galactosidase; lacZ fragment
   4642..5070    +  rep_origin     f1 ori (sequence partly withheld): f1 bacteriophage origin of replication; arrow indicates direction of (+) strand synthesis
   5123..5227    +  promoter       AmpR promoter: bla
   5228..6088    +  CDS            AmpR: β-lactamase; bla; confers resistance to ampicillin, carbenicillin, and related antibiotics
   6259..6847    +  rep_origin     ori: high-copy-number ColE1/pMB1/pBR322/pUC origin of replication
