>Addgene plasmid #112166 | pAAV.CAG-FLEX.iGABASnFR | addgene full sequence | sequence record 213667 | Addgene Partial NGS Result
AGCGCCCAATACGCAAACCGCCTCTCCCCGCGCGTTGGCCGATTCATTAATGCAGCTGCGCGCTCGCTCG
CTCACTGAGGCCGCCCGGGCAAAGCCCGGGCGTCGGGCGACCTTTGGTCGCCCGGCCTCAGTGAGCGAGC
GAGCGCGCAGAGAGGGAGTGGCCAACTCCATCACTAGGGGTTCCTTGTAGTTAATGATTAACCCGCCATG
CTACTTATCTACGTAGCCATGCTCTAGGAAGATCCTTATCGATTTTACCACATTTGTAGAGGTTTTACTT
GCTTTAAAAAACCTCCCACATCTCCCCCTGAACCTGAAACATAAAATGAATGCAATTGTTGTTGTTAACT
TGTTTATTGCAGCTTATAATGGTTACAAATAAAGCAATAGCATCACAAATTTCACAAATAAAGCATTTTT
TTCACTGCATTCTAGTTGTGGTTTGTCCAAACTCATCAATGTATCTTATCATGTCTGCTCGAAGCGGCCG
CCCGGGTCGACGGTATCGATGCGGGGAGGCGGCCCAAAGGGAGATCCGACTCGTCTGAGGGCGAAGGCGA
AGACGCGGAAGAGGCCGCAGAGCCGGCAGCAGGCCGCGGGAAGGAAGGTCCGCTGGATTGAGGGCCGAAG
GGACGTAGCAGAAGGACGTCCCGCGCAGAATCCAGGTGGCAACACAGGCGAGCAGCCAAGGAAAGGACGA
TGATTTCCCCGACAACACCACGGAATTGTCAGTGCCCAACAGCCGAGCCCCTGTCCAGCAGCGGGCAAGG
CAGGCGGCGATGAGTTCCGCCGTGGCAATAGGGAGGGGGAAAGCGAAAGTCCCGGAAAGGAGCTGACAGG
TGGTGGCAATGCCCCAACCAGTGGGGGTTGCGTCAGCAAACACAGTGCACACCACGCCACGTTGCCTGAC
AACGGGCCACAACTCCTCATAAAGAGACAGCAACCAGGATTTATACAAGGAGGAGAAAATGAAAGCCATA
CGGGAAGCAATAGCATGATACAAAGGCATTAAAGCAGCGTATCCACATAGCGTAAAAGGAGCAACATAGT
TAAGAATACCAGTCAATCTTTCACAAATTTTGTAATCCAGAGGTTGATTATCGATAAGCTTCTCGAGTGG
ATCATTTGCAGAATTGGCCCTTTTCAGTGTTTCGAACCTCTTCGAGGGACATAACTTCGTATAATGTATG
CTATACGAAGTTATGGGTCGATGGTGAGATTTGGACTAGAGGGTCGATGGTGATGCTTGGATCAAAATAG
GAAGAATCCCAATGATAACTTCGTATAAAGTATCCTATACGAAGTTATACTAGTGGTACCACCGGTGATA
TCGCCACCATGGAGACAGACACACTCCTGCTATGGGTACTGCTGCTCTGGGTTCCAGGTTCCACTGGTGA
CAGATCTGAAAGCATCAATTTCGTGAGCTGGGGCGGTAGCACCCAGGATGCGCAGAAGCAGGCCTGGGCC
GACCCGTTCAGCAAGGCCAGCGGCATTACCGTGGTCCAGGATGGGCCCACCGACTACGGCAAACTCAAGG
CCATGGTCGAAAGCGGCAACGTGCAGTGGGACGTGGTGGATGTAGAGGCCGACTTCGCCTTGCGCGCCGC
CGCCGAAGGCCTGCTCGAACCCCTGGATTTCTCGGTGATCCAGCGCGACAAGATCGACCCGCGCTTCGTC
TCCGACCATGGCGTGGGCTCGTTCCTGTTCTCTTTCGTGCTCGGCTACAACGAAGGCAAGCTCGGAGCCA
GCAAGCCCCAGGACTGGACCGCGCTGTTCGACACCAAGACCTACCCCGGCAAACGCGCCCTCTACAAATG
GCCGAGCCCTGGCGTGCTCGAACTGGCCCTGCTCGCCGACGGCGTACCGGCCGACAAGCTCTACCCGCTG
GACCTGGACCGCGCCTTCAAGAAACTCGACACCATCAAGAAAGACATCGTCTGGTGGGGCGGCGGTGCAC
AGTCGCAGCAGCTGCTGGCCTCCGGCGAAGTCAGCATGGGCCAGTTCTGGAACGGTCGCATCCACGCCCT
GCAAGAAGACGGCGCGCCAGTGGGCGTGAGCTGGAAGCAGAACCTGGTGATGGCCGACATCCTCGTCGTG
CCTAAAGGCACGAAGAACAAAGCCGCCGCGATGAAGTTCCTGGCCAGTGCCAGCAGCGCCAAAGGCCAGG
ACGACTTTTCCGCCCTGACCGCCTATGCTCCAGTGAACATCGACAGTGTGCAGCGCCTCGACCTTGCGCA
GGTCCGGATCACCGCCGACAAGCAGAAGAACGGCATCATGGCGAACTTCAAGATCCGCCACAACGTGGAG
GACGGCAGCGTGCAGCTCGCCGACCACTACCAGCAGAACACCCCCATCGGCGACGGCCCCGTGCTGCTGC
CCGACAACCACTACCTGAGCACCCAGTCCGTGCTGAGCAAAGACCCCAACGAGAAGCGCGATCACATGGT
CCTGCTGGAGTTCGTGACCGCCGCCGGGATCACTCTCGGCATGGACGAGCTGTACAAGGGCGGTACCGGA
GGGAGCATGAGCAAGGGCGAGGAGCTGTTCACCGGGGTGGTGCCCATCCTGGTCGAGCTGGACGGCGACG
TAAACGGCCACAAGTTCAGCGTGCGCGGCGAGGGCGAGGGCGATGCCACCAACGGCAAGCTGACCCTGAA
GTTCATCTGCACCACCGGCAAGCTGCCCGTGCCCTGGCCCACCCTCGTGACCACCCTGACCTACGGCGTG
CAGTGCTTCAGCCGCTACCCCGACCACATGAAGCAGCACGACTTCTTCAAGTCCGCCATGCCCGAAGGCT
ACGTCCAGGAGCGCACCATCAGCTTCAAGGACGACGGCACCTACAAGACCCGCGCCGAGGTGAAGTTCGA
GGGCGACACCCTGGTGAACCGCATCGAGCTGAAGGGCATCGACTTCAAGGAGGACGGCAACATCCTGGGG
CACAAGCTGGAGTACAACTGGAACGCCAACCTGGCACCGAACCTGCCGACCGCCTACGTCAAGGATCAGA
TCACCCTCGATTTCGCCTACTGGGCCAAGAACGGTCCGGCCATTGCGACACGGTGGAATGAATGGCTAGT
CAAACTGCAGGTCGACGAACAAAAACTCATCTCAGAAGAGGATCTGAATGCTGTGGGCCAGGACACGCAG
GAGGTCATCGTGGTGCCACACTCCTTGCCCTTTAAGGTGGTGGTGATCTCAGCCATCCTGGCCCTGGTGG
TGCTCACCATCATCTCCCTTATCATCCTCATCATGCTTTGGCAGAAGAAGCCACGTTAGGATATCGGATC
CGCTAGCACTAGTATAACTTCGTATAGCATACATTATACGAAGTTATGGGTCGATGGTGATGCTTGGCAA
TTCGGGTCGATGGTGAAGCATTGGTCTTCCTATTTTGATATAACTTCGTATAGGATACTTTATACGAAGT
TATGGGGATCCAATTCTTTGCCAAAATGATGAGACAGCACAATAACCAGCACGTTGCCCAGGAGCTGTAG
GAAAAAGAAGAAGGCATGAACATGGTTAGCAGAGGCTCTAGAGCCGCCGGTCACACGCCAGAAGCCGAAC
CCCGCCCTGCCCCGTCCCCCCCGAAGGCAGCCGTCCCCCCGCGGACAGCCCCGAGCCGCTCCCCCCGCAC
AAAGGGCCCTCCCGGAGCCCCTCAAGGCTTTCACGCAGCCACAGAAAAGAAACAAGCCGTCATTAAACCA
AGCGCTAATTACAGCCCGGAGGAGAAGGGCCGTCCCGCCCGCTCACCTGTGGGAGTAACGCGGTCAGTCA
GAGCCGGGGCGGGCGGCGCGAGGCGGCGGCGGAGCGGGGCACGGGGCGAAGGCAGCGCGCAGCGACTCCC
GCCCGCCGCGCGCTTCGCTTTTTATAGGGCCGCCGCCGCCGCCGCCTCGCCATAAAAGGAAACTTTCGGA
GCGCGCCGCTCTGATTGGCTGCCGCCGCACCTCTCCGCCTCGCCCCGCCCCGCCCCCCGCCCCGCCCCGC
CCCCCCTGGCGCGCGCCCCCCCCCCCCCCCCGCCCCCATCGCTGCACAAAATAATTAAAAAATAAATAAA
TACAAAATTGGGGGTGGGGAGGGGGGGGAGATGGGGAGAGTGAAGCAGAACGTGGGGCTCACCTCGACCA
TGGTAATAGCGATGACTAATACGTAGATGTACTGCCAAGTAGGAAAGTCCCATAAGGTCATGTACTGGGC
ATAATGCCAGGCGGGCCATTTACCGTCATTGACGTCAATAGGGGGCGTACTTGGCATATGATACACTTGA
TGTACTGCCAAGTGGGCAGTTTACCGTAAATACTCCACCCATTGACGTCAATGGAAAGTCCCTATTGGCG
TTACTATGGGAACATACGTCATTATTGACGTCAATGGTACTCTTCCTAGAGCATGGCTACGTAGATAAGT
AGCATGGCGGGTTAATCATTAACTACAAGGAACCCCTAGTGATGGAGTTGGCCACTCCCTCTCTGCGCGC
TCGCTCGCTCACTGAGGCCGGGCGACCAAAGGTCGCCCGACGCCCGGGCTTTGCCCGGGCGGCCTCAGTG
AGCGAGCGAGCGCGCAGCTGGCGTAATAGCGAAGAGGCCCGCACCGATCGCCCTTCCCAACAGTTGCGCA
GCCTGAATGGCGAATGGG
[124 nt withheld, positions 4639-4762]
C
[91 nt withheld, positions 4764-4854]
A
[49 nt withheld, positions 4856-4904]
CCTTTGACGTTGGAGTCCACGTTCTTT
[37 nt withheld, positions 4932-4968]
ACCCTATCTCGGTCTATTCTTTTGATTTATAAGGGATTTTGCCGATTTCGGCCTATTGGTTAAAAAATGA
GCTGATTTAACAAAAATTTAACGCGAATTTTAACAAAATATTAACGCTTACAATTTAGGTGGCACTTTTC
GGGGAAATGTGCGCGGAACCCCTATTTGTTTATTTTTCTAAATACATTCAAATATGTATCCGCTCATGAG
ACAATAACCCTGATAAATGCTTCAATAATATTGAAAAAGGAAGAGTATGAGTATTCAACATTTCCGTGTC
GCCCTTATTCCCTTTTTTGCGGCATTTTGCCTTCCTGTTTTTGCTCACCCAGAAACGCTGGTGAAAGTAA
AAGATGCTGAAGATCAGTTGGGTGCACGAGTGGGTTACATCGAACTGGATCTCAACAGCGGTAAGATCCT
TGAGAGTTTTCGCCCCGAAGAACGTTTTCCAATGATGAGCACTTTTAAAGTTCTGCTATGTGGCGCGGTA
TTATCCCGTATTGACGCCGGGCAAGAGCAACTCGGTCGCCGCATACACTATTCTCAGAATGACTTGGTTG
AGTACTCACCAGTCACAGAAAAGCATCTTACGGATGGCATGACAGTAAGAGAATTATGCAGTGCTGCCAT
AACCATGAGTGATAACACTGCGGCCAACTTACTTCTGACAACGATCGGAGGACCGAAGGAGCTAACCGCT
TTTTTGCACAACATGGGGGATCATGTAACTCGCCTTGATCGTTGGGAACCGGAGCTGAATGAAGCCATAC
CAAACGACGAGCGTGACACCACGATGCCTGTAGCAATGGCAACAACGTTGCGCAAACTATTAACTGGCGA
ACTACTTACTCTAGCTTCCCGGCAACAATTAATAGACTGGATGGAGGCGGATAAAGTTGCAGGACCACTT
CTGCGCTCGGCCCTTCCGGCTGGCTGGTTTATTGCTGATAAATCTGGAGCCGGTGAGCGTGGGTCTCGCG
GTATCATTGCAGCACTGGGGCCAGATGGTAAGCCCTCCCGTATCGTAGTTATCTACACGACGGGGAGTCA
GGCAACTATGGATGAACGAAATAGACAGATCGCTGAGATAGGTGCCTCACTGATTAAGCATTGGTAACTG
TCAGACCAAGTTTACTCATATATACTTTAGATTGATTTAAAACTTCATTTTTAATTTAAAAGGATCTAGG
TGAAGATCCTTTTTGATAATCTCATGACCAAAATCCCTTAACGTGAGTTTTCGTTCCACTGAGCGTCAGA
CCCCGTAGAAAAGATCAAAGGATCTTCTTGAGATCCTTTTTTTCTGCGCGTAATCTGCTGCTTGCAAACA
AAAAAACCACCGCTACCAGCGGTGGTTTGTTTGCCGGATCAAGAGCTACCAACTCTTTTTCCGAAGGTAA
CTGGCTTCAGCAGAGCGCAGATACCAAATACTGTTCTTCTAGTGTAGCCGTAGTTAGGCCACCACTTCAA
GAACTCTGTAGCACCGCCTACATACCTCGCTCTGCTAATCCTGTTACCAGTGGCTGCTGCCAGTGGCGAT
AAGTCGTGTCTTACCGGGTTGGACTCAAGACGATAGTTACCGGATAAGGCGCAGCGGTCGGGCTGAACGG
GGGGTTCGTGCACACAGCCCAGCTTGGAGCGAACGACCTACACCGAACTGAGATACCTACAGCGTGAGCT
ATGAGAAAGCGCCACGCTTCCCGAAGGGAGAAAGGCGGACAGGTATCCGGTAAGCGGCAGGGTCGGAACA
GGAGAGCGCACGAGGGAGCTTCCAGGGGGAAACGCCTGGTATCTTTATAGTCCTGTCGGGTTTCGCCACC
TCTGACTTGAGCGTCGATTTTTGTGATGCTCGTCAGGGGGGCGGAGCCTATGGAAAAACGCCAGCAACGC
GGCCTTTTTACGGTTCCTGGCCTTTTGCTGGCCTTTTGCTCACATGTTCTTTCCTGCGTTATCCCCTGAT
TCTGTGGATAACCGTATTACCGCCTTTGAGTGAGCTGATACCGCTCGCCGCAGCCGAACGACCGAGCGCA
GCGAGTCAGTGAGCGAGGAAGCGGAAG
Features (pLannotate 1.2.2; 23 found; start..end, strand, type, name):
      2..58      +  CDS            lacI (fragment): lac repressor; lacI; The lac repressor binds to the lac operator to inhibit transcription in E. coli. This inhibition can be relieved by adding lactose or isopropyl-β-D-thiogalactopyranoside (IPTG).
     52..185     -  repeat_region  AAV2 ITR: inverted terminal repeat of adeno-associated virus serotype 2 inverted
    256..324     +  CDS            large T antigen (fragment): large T antigen from SV40 (simian virus 40)
    347..468     +  polyA_signal   SV40 poly(A) signal: SV40 polyadenylation signal
    511..1099    -  misc_feature   WPRE: woodchuck hepatitis virus posttranscriptional regulatory element
   1171..1204    -  protein_bind   loxP: Cre-mediated recombination occurs in the 8-bp core sequence (GCATACAT). Cre recombinase
   1275..1308    -  protein_bind   lox2272: Cre-mediated recombination occurs in the 8-bp core sequence (GGATACTT). lox2272 sites are compatible with each other, but incompatible with loxP or loxN sites (Lee and Saito, 1988). Cre recombinase
   1339..1401    +  sig_peptide    Igκ leader: leader sequence from mouse immunoglobulin κ light chain
   2233..2958    +  CDS            cEGFP: cEGFP is a basic (constitutively fluorescent) green fluorescent protein published in 2008, derived from Aequorea victoria.
   3130..3276    +  CDS            PDGFRβ TM domain: transmembrane domain from platelet derived growth factor receptor beta
   3304..3337    +  protein_bind   loxP: Cre-mediated recombination occurs in the 8-bp core sequence (GCATACAT). Cre recombinase
   3400..3433    +  protein_bind   lox2272: Cre-mediated recombination occurs in the 8-bp core sequence (GGATACTT). lox2272 sites are compatible with each other, but incompatible with loxP or loxN sites (Lee and Saito, 1988). Cre recombinase
   3432..3497    -  CDS            HBB (fragment): HBB_LEPEU - Experimental evidence at protein level: Swiss-Prot protein existence level 1. Involved in oxygen transport from the lung to the various peripheral tissues. From Lepus europaeus (European hare).
   3495..3625    -  intron         chimeric intron (fragment): chimera between introns from chicken β-actin and rabbit β-globin
   3714..3849    -  intron         hybrid intron (fragment): hybrid between chicken β-actin (CBA) and minute virus of mice (MMV) introns (Gray et al., 2011)
   3850..4127    -  promoter       chicken β-actin promoter: No description available
   4129..4377    -  enhancer       CMV enhancer (fragment): human cytomegalovirus immediate early enhancer
   4438..4570    +  repeat_region  AAV2 ITR (fragment): inverted terminal repeat of adeno-associated virus serotype 2 inverted
   4565..4634    +  CDS            lacZα (fragment): LacZα fragment of β-galactosidase; lacZ fragment
   4639..5067    +  rep_origin     f1 ori (sequence partly withheld): f1 bacteriophage origin of replication; arrow indicates direction of (+) strand synthesis
   5120..5224    +  promoter       AmpR promoter: bla
   5225..6085    +  CDS            AmpR: β-lactamase; bla; confers resistance to ampicillin, carbenicillin, and related antibiotics
   6256..6844    +  rep_origin     ori: high-copy-number ColE1/pMB1/pBR322/pUC origin of replication
