[The description below was written by a language model from this plasmid's Addgene catalogue record and pLannotate feature annotations shown in this document.]
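Description:
pAAV.CAG-FLEX.iGABASnFR is an adeno-associated virus transfer plasmid of about 7 kb that carries a Cre-dependent expression cassette for iGABASnFR, a genetically encoded fluorescent sensor for the neurotransmitter GABA. The bacterial backbone provides a high-copy ColE1/pUC-type origin, an ampicillin resistance gene with its own promoter, and an f1 phage origin. The record lists a recombination-deficient growth strain, a common choice for preserving the repeat-rich AAV2 inverted terminal repeats. These ITRs flank the payload and are the cis elements needed for replication and packaging of the cassette into recombinant AAV particles. One of them is annotated only as a fragment.

Between the ITRs, expression is driven by the CAG promoter, annotated here as a CMV enhancer fragment, the chicken β-actin promoter and chimeric intron sequences. The promoter, WPRE and the cassette's other regulatory elements read on the minus strand of the deposited sequence, while the sensor coding region lies on the plus strand, so it is inverted relative to the promoter. The coding region is bracketed on each side by a loxP and a lox2272 site in opposing orientations, the standard FLEX (DIO) arrangement. Cre recombinase flips the insert into the sense orientation and then excises one site of each pair, which locks it there, so only Cre-expressing cells produce the sensor. The open reading frame begins with an Igκ leader and ends with a PDGFRβ transmembrane domain, which together direct secretion and anchor the protein on the cell surface. A GFP-derived segment is annotated within it, while the GABA-binding portion was not recognised by the annotation tool. A WPRE and an SV40 polyadenylation signal follow to enhance transcript stability and processing. The two sequence records, a depositor sequence and a sequencing result, differ by only a few nucleotides and give the same feature layout. The construct is intended for cell-type-restricted in vivo imaging of GABA.
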