Addgene plasmid #112166: pAAV.CAG-FLEX.iGABASnFR
Purpose: GABA Sensor
Depositing lab: Loren Looger. Depositing organization: HHMI, Janelia Research Campus. Publication: A genetically encoded fluorescent sensor for in vivo imaging of GABA. Marvin JS, Shimoda Y, Magloire V, Leite M, Kawashima T, Jensen TP, Kolb I, Knott EL, Novak O, Podgorski K, Leidenheimer NJ, Rusakov DA, Ahrens MB, Kullmann DM, Looger LL. Nat Methods. 2019 Aug;16(8):763-770. doi: 10.1038/s41592-019-0471-2. Epub 2019 Jul 15. PubMed 31308547.
Backbone
  Vector backbone: pAAV.CAG-FLEX
  Vector type: AAV
Growth in bacteria
  Bacterial resistance: Ampicillin, 100 μg/mL
  Growth temperature: 37°C
  Growth strain: NEB Stable
  Copy number: High Copy
Gene/Insert
  Gene/Insert name: iGABASnFR
  Promoter: CAG
  Cloning method: Restriction Enzyme; 5′ cloning site Unknown (unknown if destroyed); 3′ cloning site Unknown (unknown if destroyed)
Terms and licenses: Academic/Nonprofit Terms; Industry Terms: Not Available to Industry
Depositor comments: Please visit https://www.biorxiv.org/content/early/2018/05/14/322578 for bioRxiv preprint.
How to cite: pAAV.CAG-FLEX.iGABASnFR was a gift from Loren Looger (Addgene plasmid # 112166 ; http://n2t.net/addgene:112166 ; RRID:Addgene_112166)
